>Addgene plasmid #224787 | pUC-hU6-crBACH1-array_EF1a-BFP | addgene full sequence | sequence record 445927 | Addgene NGS Result
GGGTTATTGTCTCATGAGCGGATACATATTTGAATGTATTTAGAAAAATAAACAAATAGGGGTTCCGCGC
ACATTTCCCCTACCCTAAATCTAGACCATAGAGCCCACCGCATCCCCAGCATGCCTGCTATTATCTTCCC
AATCCTCCCCCTTGCTGTCCTGCCCCACCCCACCCCCCAGAATAGAATGACACCTACTCAGACAATGCGA
TGCAATTTCCTCATTTTATTAGGAAAGGACAGTGGGAGTGGCACCTTCCAGGGTCAAGGAAGGCACGGGG
GAGGGGCAAACAACAGATGGCTGGCAACTAGAAGGCACAGTCGAGGCTGATTAGCGAGCTCTAGCTGATC
AATTCAGCTTGTGCCCCAATTTGCTCGGCAGATCGCAGTAGCGTGCAACTGCAACCTCATGTTGCTCCAC
ATAGGTTTCGTTGTTAGCTTCTTTTATTCTCTCAAGCCTATAGTCGACGTAATATACACCAGGCATCTTC
AAATTTTTGGCGGGCTTTTTAGACCGATAGGTCGTCTTTATATTCGCTATAAGGTGGCTCCCGCCAACCA
ATTTCAATGCCATGTCGTTTCGGCCTTCCAAACCACCGTCGGCTGGGTAAAGAGTCTCTGTAAAAGCCTC
CCAGCCGAGGGTTTTTTTCTGCATAACTGGGCCGTTTGAAGTAAAGTTTACGCCTCGAATCTTCACATTG
TAGATCAAACACCCGTCTTGCAGGCTGGTGTCCTGAGTAGCGGTCAGCACGCCGCCGTCCTCGTATGTTG
TGACCCGCTCCCAAGTAAACCCCTCGGGAAATGACTGCTTAAAGAAGTCTGGAATGCCTTGCGTATGGTT
GATAAAAGTTTTACTCCCGTAGAGAAAAGAAGTTGCCAGAATGTCAAAGGCAAAGGGCAGCGGCCCACCT
TCTACTACTTTAATTCTCATCGTTTGGGTGCCCTCGTAGGGTTTGCCCTCTCCTTCGGAGGTACATTTGA
AATGGTGGTTGTCGACCGTACCTTCCATATAAAGTTTCATGTGCATGTTCTCTTTAATCAGTTCGGACAT
GCTCATGGTGGCCGTACGTCACGACACCTGAAATGGAAGAAAAAAACTTTGAACCACTGTCTGAGGCTTG
AGAATGAACCAAGATCCAAACTCAAAAAGGGCAAATTCCAAGGAGAATTACATCAAGTGCCAAGCTGGCC
TAACTTCAGTCTCCACCCACTCAGTGTGGGGAAACTCCATCGCATAAAACCCCTCCCCCCAACCTAAAGA
CGACGTACTCCAAAAGCTCGAGAACTAATCGAGGTGCCTGGACGGCGCCCGGTACTCCGTGGAGTCACAT
GAAGCGACGGCTGAGGACGGAAAGGCCCTTTTCCTTTGTGTGGGTGACTCACCCGCCCGCTCTCCCGAGC
GCCGCGTCCTTCATTTTGAGCTCCCTGCAGCAGGGCCGGGAAGCGGCCATCTTTCCGCTCACGCAACTGG
TGCCGACCGGGCCAGCCTTGCCGCCCAGGGCGGGGCGATACACGGCGGCGCGAGGCCAGGCACCAGAGCA
GGCCGGCCAGCTTGAGACTACCCCCGTCCGATTCTCGGTGGCCGCGCTCGCAGGCCCCGCCTCGCCGAAC
ATGTGCGCTGGGACGCACGGGCCCCGTCGCCGCCCGCGGCCCCAAAAACCGAAATACCAGTGTGCAGATC
TTGGCCCGCATTTACAAGACTATCTTGCCAGAAAAAAAGCGTCGCAGCAGGTCATCAAAAATTTTAAATG
GCTAGAGACTTATCGAAAGCAGCGAGACAGGCGCGAAGGTGCCACCAGATTCGCACGCGGCGGCCCCAGC
GCCCAGGCCAGGCCTCAACTCAAGCACGAGGCGAAGGGGCTCCTTAAGCGCAAGGCCTCGAACTCTCCCA
CCCACTTCCAACCCGAAGCTCGGGATCAAGAATCACGTACTGCAGCCAGGTGGAAGTAATTCAAGGCACG
CAAGGGCCATAACCCGTAAAGAGGCCAGGCCCGCGGGAACCACACACGGCACTTACCTGTGTTCTGGCGG
CAAACCCGTTGCGAAAAAGAACGTTCACGGCGACTACTGCACTTATATACGGTTCTCCCCCACCCTCGGG
AAAAAGGCGGAGCCAGTACACGACATCACTTTCCCAGTTTACCCCGCGCCACCTTCTCTAGGCACCGGTT
CAATTGCCGACCCCTCCCCCCAACTTCTCGGGGACTGTGGGCGATGTGCGCTCTGCCCACTGACGGGCAC
CGGAGCCGAATTCCCACTGGGGAGTTCTAGTACTTGATACGATACATAGGTGAAAAAAAAAGTTTCAAAC
CCCGACCAGTTGGTAGGGGTTTACTTGGTGGTGGGATCTCAGATTTCTGTGTTTCAAACCCCGACCAGTT
GGTAGGGGTTTACTTGGTGGTGGGATCTCAGATTTCTGTGTTTCAAACCCCGACCAGTTGGTAGGGGTTT
ACTTGCGGTGTTTCGTCCTTTCCACAAGATATATAAAGCCAAGAAATCGAAATACTTTCAAGTTACGGTA
AGCATATGATAGTCCATTTTAAAACATAATTTTAAAACTGCAAACTACCCAAGAAATTATTACTTTCTAC
GTCACGTATTTTGTACTAATATCTTTGTGTTTACAGTCAAATTAATTCCAATTATCTCTCTAACAGCCTT
GTATCGTATATGCAAATATGAAGGAATCATGGGAAATAGGCCCTCATGAACATGGTTAGCAGAGGGGGGA
GTTCTAGTACTTGATACGATACATAGGTGAAAAAAAAAGTTTCAAACCCCGACCAGTTGGTAGGGGTTTA
CTTGCTGTCTCGAAATGATTTTCAGTCGTTTCAAACCCCGACCAGTTGGTAGGGGTTTACTTGCGGTGTT
TCGTCCTTTCCACAAGATATATAAAGCCAAGAAATCGAAATACTTTCAAGTTACGGTAAGCATATGATAG
TCCATTTTAAAACATAATTTTAAAACTGCAAACTACCCAAGAAATTATTACTTTCTACGTCACGTATTTT
GTACTAATATCTTTGTGTTTACAGTCAAATTAATTCCAATTATCTCTCTAACAGCCTTGTATCGTATATG
CAAATATGAAGGAATCATGGGAAATAGGCCCTCGCTAGCTGAGCAAAAGGCCAGCAAAAGGCCAGGAACC
GTAAAAAGGCCGCGTTGCTGGCGTTTTTCCATAGGCTCCGCCCCCCTGACGAGCATCACAAAAATCGACG
CTCAAGTCAGAGGTGGCGAAACCCGACAGGACTATAAAGATACCAGGCGTTTCCCCCTGGAAGCTCCCTC
GTGCGCTCTCCTGTTCCGACCCTGCCGCTTACCGGATACCTGTCCGCCTTTCTCCCTTCGGGAAGCGTGG
CGCTTTCTCATAGCTCACGCTGTAGGTATCTCAGTTCGGTGTAGGTCGTTCGCTCCAAGCTGGGCTGTGT
GCACGAACCCCCCGTTCAGCCCGACCGCTGCGCCTTATCCGGTAACTATCGTCTTGAGTCCAACCCGGTA
AGACACGACTTATCGCCACTGGCAGCAGCCACTGGTAACAGGATTAGCAGAGCGAGGTATGTAGGCGGTG
CTACAGAGTTCTTGAAGTGGTGGCCTAACTACGGCTACACTAGAAGAACAGTATTTGGTATCTGCGCTCT
GCTGAAGCCAGTTACCTTCGGAAAAAGAGTTGGTAGCTCTTGATCCGGCAAACAAACCACCGCTGGTAGC
GGTGGTTTTTTTGTTTGCAAGCAGCAGATTACGCGCAGAAAAAAAGGATCTCAAGAAGATCCTTTGATCT
TTTCTACGGGGTCTGACGCTCAGTGGAACGAAAACTCACGTTAAGGGATTTTGGTCATGAGATTATCAAA
AAGGATCTTCACCTAGATCCTTTTAAATTAAAAATGAAGTTTTAAATCAATCTAAAGTATATATGAGTAA
ACTTGGTCTGACAGTTACCAATGCTTAATCAGTGAGGCACCTATCTCAGCGATCTGTCTATTTCGTTCAT
CCATAGTTGCCTGACTCCCCGTCGTGTAGATAACTACGATACGGGAGGGCTTACCATCTGGCCCCAGTGC
TGCAATGATACCGCGGCTTCCACGCTCACCGGCTCCAGATTTATCAGCAATAAACCAGCCAGCCGGAAGG
GCCGAGCGCAGAAGTGGTCCTGCAACTTTATCCGCCTCCATCCAGTCTATTAATTGTTGCCGGGAAGCTA
GAGTAAGTAGTTCGCCAGTTAATAGTTTGCGCAACGTTGTTGCCATTGCTACAGGCATCGTGGTGTCACG
CTCGTCGTTTGGTATGGCTTCATTCAGCTCCGGTTCCCAACGATCAAGGCGAGTTACATGATCCCCCATG
TTGTGCAAAAAAGCGGTTAGCTCCTTCGGTCCTCCGATCGTTGTCAGAAGTAAGTTGGCCGCAGTGTTAT
CACTCATGGTTATGGCAGCACTGCATAATTCTCTTACTGTCATGCCATCCGTAAGATGCTTTTCTGTGAC
TGGTGAGTACTCAACCAAGTCATTCTGAGAATAGTGTATGCGGCGACCGAGTTGCTCTTGCCCGGCGTCA
ATACGGGATAATACCGCGCCACATAGCAGAACTTTAAAAGTGCTCATCATTGGAAAACGTTCTTCGGGGC
GAAAACTCTCAAGGATCTTACCGCTGTTGAGATCCAGTTCGATGTAACCCACTCGTGCACCCAACTGATC
TTCAGCATCTTTTACTTTCACCAGCGTTTCTGGGTGAGCAAAAACAGGAAGGCAAAATGCCGCAAAAAAG
GGAATAAGGGCGACACGGAAATGTTGAATACTCATACTCTTCCTTTTTCAATATTATTGAAGCATTTATC
A
Features (pLannotate 1.2.2; 16 found; start..end, strand, type, name):
    209..320     -  polyA_signal   bGH poly(A) signal: bovine growth hormone polyadenylation signal
    352..1050    -  CDS            TagBFP: TagBFP is a basic (constitutively fluorescent) blue fluorescent protein published in 2008, derived from Entacmaea quadricolor. It is reported to be a very rapidly-maturing monomer with very low acid sensitivity.
   1078..1281    -  intron         EF-1α intron A: truncated intron upstream of the start codon of human EF-1α
   1907..2016    -  intron         EF-1α intron A (fragment): intron upstream of the start codon of human EF-1α
   2017..2228    -  promoter       EF-1α core promoter: core promoter for human elongation factor EF-1α
   2302..2337    -  misc_RNA       RfxCas13d DR36: 36-base direct repeat for an RfxCas13d pre-gRNA (Konermann et al., 2018)
   2361..2396    -  misc_RNA       RfxCas13d DR36: 36-base direct repeat for an RfxCas13d pre-gRNA (Konermann et al., 2018)
   2420..2455    -  misc_RNA       RfxCas13d DR36: 36-base direct repeat for an RfxCas13d pre-gRNA (Konermann et al., 2018)
   2465..2705    -  promoter       U6 promoter: RNA polymerase III promoter for human U6 snRNA
   2705..2727    -  intron         β-globin intron (fragment): intron from rabbit β-globin gene
   2769..2804    -  misc_RNA       RfxCas13d DR36: 36-base direct repeat for an RfxCas13d pre-gRNA (Konermann et al., 2018)
   2828..2863    -  misc_RNA       RfxCas13d DR36: 36-base direct repeat for an RfxCas13d pre-gRNA (Konermann et al., 2018)
   2873..3113    -  promoter       U6 promoter: RNA polymerase III promoter for human U6 snRNA
   3176..3764    -  rep_origin     ori: high-copy-number ColE1/pMB1/pBR322/pUC origin of replication
   3935..4795    -  CDS            AmpR: β-lactamase; bla; confers resistance to ampicillin, carbenicillin, and related antibiotics
   4796..69      -  promoter       AmpR promoter (across the origin): bla
