>Addgene plasmid #224787 | pUC-hU6-crBACH1-array_EF1a-BFP | addgene full sequence | sequence record 450827 | Addgene NGS Result
GGGTTATTGTCTCATGAGCGGATACATATTTGAATGTATTTAGAAAAATAAACAAATAGGGGTTCCGCGC
ACATTTCCCCTACCCTAAATCTAGACCATAGAGCCCACCGCATCCCCAGCATGCCTGCTATTATCTTCCC
AATCCTCCCCCTTGCTGTCCTGCCCCACCCCACCCCCCAGAATAGAATGACACCTACTCAGACAATGCGA
TGCAATTTCCTCATTTTATTAGGAAAGGACAGTGGGAGTGGCACCTTCCAGGGTCAAGGAAGGCACGGGG
GAGGGGCAAACAACAGATGGCTGGCAACTAGAAGGCACAGTCGAGGCTGATTAGCGAGCTCTAGCTGATC
AATTCAGCTTGTGCCCCAATTTGCTCGGCAGATCGCAGTAGCGTGCAACTGCAACCTCATGTTGCTCCAC
ATAGGTTTCGTTGTTAGCTTCTTTTATTCTCTCAAGCCTATAGTCGACGTAATATACACCAGGCATCTTC
AAATTTTTGGCGGGCTTTTTAGACCGATAGGTCGTCTTTATATTCGCTATAAGGTGGCTCCCGCCAACCA
ATTTCAATGCCATGTCGTTTCGGCCTTCCAAACCACCGTCGGCTGGGTAAAGAGTCTCTGTAAAAGCCTC
CCAGCCGAGGGTTTTTTTCTGCATAACTGGGCCGTTTGAAGTAAAGTTTACGCCTCGAATCTTCACATTG
TAGATCAAACACCCGTCTTGCAGGCTGGTGTCCTGAGTAGCGGTCAGCACGCCGCCGTCCTCGTATGTTG
TGACCCGCTCCCAAGTAAACCCCTCGGGAAATGACTGCTTAAAGAAGTCTGGAATGCCTTGCGTATGGTT
GATAAAAGTTTTACTCCCGTAGAGAAAAGAAGTTGCCAGAATGTCAAAGGCAAAGGGCAGCGGCCCACCT
TCTACTACTTTAATTCTCATCGTTTGGGTGCCCTCGTAGGGTTTGCCCTCTCCTTCGGAGGTACATTTGA
AATGGTGGTTGTCGACCGTACCTTCCATATAAAGTTTCATGTGCATGTTCTCTTTAATCAGTTCGGACAT
GCTCATGGTGGCCGTACGTCACGACACCTGAAATGGAAGAAAAAAACTTTGAACCACTGTCTGAGGCTTG
AGAATGAACCAAGATCCAAACTCAAAAAGGGCAAATTCCAAGGAGAATTACATCAAGTGCCAAGCTGGCC
TAACTTCAGTCTCCACCCACTCAGTGTGGGGAAACTCCATCGCATAAAACCCCTCCCCCCAACCTAAAGA
CGACGTACTCCAAAAGCTCGAGAACTAATCGAGGTGCCTGGACGGCGCCCGGTACTCCGTGGAGTCACAT
GAAGCGACGGCTGAGGACGGAAAGGCCCTTTTCCTTTGTGTGGGTGACTCACCCGCCCGCTCTCCCGAGC
GCCGCGTCCTTCATTTTGAGCTCCCTGCAGCAGGGCCGGGAAGCGGCCATCTTTCCGCTCACGCAACTGG
TGCCGACCGGGCCAGCCTTGCCGCCCAGGGCGGGGCGATACACGGCGGCGCGAGGCCAGGCACCAGAGCA
GGCCGGCCAGCTTGAGACTACCCCCGTCCGATTCTCGGTGGCCGCGCTCGCAGGCCCCGCCTCGCCGAAC
ATGTGCGCTGGGACGCACGGGCCCCGTCGCCGCCCGCGGCCCCAAAAACCGAAATACCAGTGTGCAGATC
TTGGCCCGCATTTACAAGACTATCTTGCCAGAAAAAAAGCGTCGCAGCAGGTCATCAAAAATTTTAAATG
GCTAGAGACTTATCGAAAGCAGCGAGACAGGCGCGAAGGTGCCACCAGATTCGCACGCGGCGGCCCCAGC
GCCCAGGCCAGGCCTCAACTCAAGCACGAGGCGAAGGGGCTCCTTAAGCGCAAGGCCTCGAACTCTCCCA
CCCACTTCCAACCCGAAGCTCGGGATCAAGAATCACGTACTGCAGCCAGGTGGAAGTAATTCAAGGCACG
CAAGGGCCATAACCCGTAAAGAGGCCAGGCCCGCGGGAACCACACACGGCACTTACCTGTGTTCTGGCGG
CAAACCCGTTGCGAAAAAGAACGTTCACGGCGACTACTGCACTTATATACGGTTCTCCCCCACCCTCGGG
AAAAAGGCGGAGCCAGTACACGACATCACTTTCCCAGTTTACCCCGCGCCACCTTCTCTAGGCACCGGTT
CAATTGCCGACCCCTCCCCCCAACTTCTCGGGGACTGTGGGCGATGTGCGCTCTGCCCACTGACGGGCAC
CGGAGCCGAATTCCCACTGGGGAGTTCTAGTACTTGATACGATACATAGGTGAAAAAAAAAGTTTCAAAC
CCCGACCAGTTGGTAGGGGTTTACTTGGTGGTGGGATCTCAGATTTCTGTGTTTCAAACCCCGACCAGTT
GGTAGGGGTTTACTTGGTGGTGGGATCTCAGATTTCTGTGTTTCAAACCCCGACCAGTTGGTAGGGGTTT
ACTTGCGGTGTTTCGTCCTTTCCACAAGATATATAAAGCCAAGAAATCGAAATACTTTCAAGTTACGGTA
AGCATATGATAGTCCATTTTAAAACATAATTTTAAAACTGCAAACTACCCAAGAAATTATTACTTTCTAC
GTCACGTATTTTGTACTAATATCTTTGTGTTTACAGTCAAATTAATTCCAATTATCTCTCTAACAGCCTT
GTATCGTATATGCAAATATGAAGGAATCATGGGAAATAGGCCCTCATGAACATGGTTAGCAGAGGGGGGA
GTTCTAGTACTTGATACGATACATAGGTGAAAAAAAAAGTTTCAAACCCCGACCAGTTGGTAGGGGTTTA
CTTGCTGTCTCGAAATGATTTTCAGTCGTTTCAAACCCCGACCAGTTGGTAGGGGTTTACTTGCGGTGTT
TCGTCCTTTCCACAAGATATATAAAGCCAAGAAATCGAAATACTTTCAAGTTACGGTAAGCATATGATAG
TCCATTTTAAAACATAATTTTAAAACTGCAAACTACCCAAGAAATTATTACTTTCTACGTCACGTATTTT
GTACTAATATCTTTGTGTTTACAGTCAAATTAATTCCAATTATCTCTCTAACAGCCTTGTATCGTATATG
CAAATATGAAGGAATCATGGGAAATAGGCCCTCCACCCTGAAAACTTTGCCCCGGGGAGTTCTAGTACTT
GATACGATACATAGGTGAAAAAAAAAGTTTCAAACCCCGACCAGTTGGTAGGGGTTTACTTGCTCTGGCC
TTGCCTTCTTTATGCGTTTCAAACCCCGACCAGTTGGTAGGGGTTTACTTGCGGTGTTTCGTCCTTTCCA
CAAGATATATAAAGCCAAGAAATCGAAATACTTTCAAGTTACGGTAAGCATATGATAGTCCATTTTAAAA
CATAATTTTAAAACTGCAAACTACCCAAGAAATTATTACTTTCTACGTCACGTATTTTGTACTAATATCT
TTGTGTTTACAGTCAAATTAATTCCAATTATCTCTCTAACAGCCTTGTATCGTATATGCAAATATGAAGG
AATCATGGGAAATAGGCCCTCGCTAGCTGAGCAAAAGGCCAGCAAAAGGCCAGGAACCGTAAAAAGGCCG
CGTTGCTGGCGTTTTTCCATAGGCTCCGCCCCCCTGACGAGCATCACAAAAATCGACGCTCAAGTCAGAG
GTGGCGAAACCCGACAGGACTATAAAGATACCAGGCGTTTCCCCCTGGAAGCTCCCTCGTGCGCTCTCCT
GTTCCGACCCTGCCGCTTACCGGATACCTGTCCGCCTTTCTCCCTTCGGGAAGCGTGGCGCTTTCTCATA
GCTCACGCTGTAGGTATCTCAGTTCGGTGTAGGTCGTTCGCTCCAAGCTGGGCTGTGTGCACGAACCCCC
CGTTCAGCCCGACCGCTGCGCCTTATCCGGTAACTATCGTCTTGAGTCCAACCCGGTAAGACACGACTTA
TCGCCACTGGCAGCAGCCACTGGTAACAGGATTAGCAGAGCGAGGTATGTAGGCGGTGCTACAGAGTTCT
TGAAGTGGTGGCCTAACTACGGCTACACTAGAAGAACAGTATTTGGTATCTGCGCTCTGCTGAAGCCAGT
TACCTTCGGAAAAAGAGTTGGTAGCTCTTGATCCGGCAAACAAACCACCGCTGGTAGCGGTGGTTTTTTT
GTTTGCAAGCAGCAGATTACGCGCAGAAAAAAAGGATCTCAAGAAGATCCTTTGATCTTTTCTACGGGGT
CTGACGCTCAGTGGAACGAAAACTCACGTTAAGGGATTTTGGTCATGAGATTATCAAAAAGGATCTTCAC
CTAGATCCTTTTAAATTAAAAATGAAGTTTTAAATCAATCTAAAGTATATATGAGTAAACTTGGTCTGAC
AGTTACCAATGCTTAATCAGTGAGGCACCTATCTCAGCGATCTGTCTATTTCGTTCATCCATAGTTGCCT
GACTCCCCGTCGTGTAGATAACTACGATACGGGAGGGCTTACCATCTGGCCCCAGTGCTGCAATGATACC
GCGGCTTCCACGCTCACCGGCTCCAGATTTATCAGCAATAAACCAGCCAGCCGGAAGGGCCGAGCGCAGA
AGTGGTCCTGCAACTTTATCCGCCTCCATCCAGTCTATTAATTGTTGCCGGGAAGCTAGAGTAAGTAGTT
CGCCAGTTAATAGTTTGCGCAACGTTGTTGCCATTGCTACAGGCATCGTGGTGTCACGCTCGTCGTTTGG
TATGGCTTCATTCAGCTCCGGTTCCCAACGATCAAGGCGAGTTACATGATCCCCCATGTTGTGCAAAAAA
GCGGTTAGCTCCTTCGGTCCTCCGATCGTTGTCAGAAGTAAGTTGGCCGCAGTGTTATCACTCATGGTTA
TGGCAGCACTGCATAATTCTCTTACTGTCATGCCATCCGTAAGATGCTTTTCTGTGACTGGTGAGTACTC
AACCAAGTCATTCTGAGAATAGTGTATGCGGCGACCGAGTTGCTCTTGCCCGGCGTCAATACGGGATAAT
ACCGCGCCACATAGCAGAACTTTAAAAGTGCTCATCATTGGAAAACGTTCTTCGGGGCGAAAACTCTCAA
GGATCTTACCGCTGTTGAGATCCAGTTCGATGTAACCCACTCGTGCACCCAACTGATCTTCAGCATCTTT
TACTTTCACCAGCGTTTCTGGGTGAGCAAAAACAGGAAGGCAAAATGCCGCAAAAAAGGGAATAAGGGCG
ACACGGAAATGTTGAATACTCATACTCTTCCTTTTTCAATATTATTGAAGCATTTATCA
Features (pLannotate 1.2.2; 20 found; start..end, strand, type, name):
    209..320     -  polyA_signal   bGH poly(A) signal: bovine growth hormone polyadenylation signal
    352..1050    -  CDS            TagBFP: TagBFP is a basic (constitutively fluorescent) blue fluorescent protein published in 2008, derived from Entacmaea quadricolor. It is reported to be a very rapidly-maturing monomer with very low acid sensitivity.
   1078..1281    -  intron         EF-1α intron A: truncated intron upstream of the start codon of human EF-1α
   1907..2016    -  intron         EF-1α intron A (fragment): intron upstream of the start codon of human EF-1α
   2017..2228    -  promoter       EF-1α core promoter: core promoter for human elongation factor EF-1α
   2302..2337    -  misc_RNA       RfxCas13d DR36: 36-base direct repeat for an RfxCas13d pre-gRNA (Konermann et al., 2018)
   2361..2396    -  misc_RNA       RfxCas13d DR36: 36-base direct repeat for an RfxCas13d pre-gRNA (Konermann et al., 2018)
   2420..2455    -  misc_RNA       RfxCas13d DR36: 36-base direct repeat for an RfxCas13d pre-gRNA (Konermann et al., 2018)
   2465..2705    -  promoter       U6 promoter: RNA polymerase III promoter for human U6 snRNA
   2705..2727    -  intron         β-globin intron (fragment): intron from rabbit β-globin gene
   2769..2804    -  misc_RNA       RfxCas13d DR36: 36-base direct repeat for an RfxCas13d pre-gRNA (Konermann et al., 2018)
   2828..2863    -  misc_RNA       RfxCas13d DR36: 36-base direct repeat for an RfxCas13d pre-gRNA (Konermann et al., 2018)
   2873..3113    -  promoter       U6 promoter: RNA polymerase III promoter for human U6 snRNA
   3114..3133    -  intron         β-globin intron (fragment): intron from rabbit β-globin gene
   3177..3212    -  misc_RNA       RfxCas13d DR36: 36-base direct repeat for an RfxCas13d pre-gRNA (Konermann et al., 2018)
   3236..3271    -  misc_RNA       RfxCas13d DR36: 36-base direct repeat for an RfxCas13d pre-gRNA (Konermann et al., 2018)
   3281..3521    -  promoter       U6 promoter: RNA polymerase III promoter for human U6 snRNA
   3584..4172    -  rep_origin     ori: high-copy-number ColE1/pMB1/pBR322/pUC origin of replication
   4343..5203    -  CDS            AmpR: β-lactamase; bla; confers resistance to ampicillin, carbenicillin, and related antibiotics
   5204..69      -  promoter       AmpR promoter (across the origin): bla
