[The description below was written by a language model from this plasmid's Addgene catalogue record and pLannotate feature annotations shown in this document.]
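Description:
pUC-hU6-crBACH1-array_EF1a-BFP is a high-copy, pUC-type mammalian expression plasmid built on the pSLQ5429 backbone. It supplies guide RNAs for the RNA-targeting nuclease RfxCas13d and does not encode the nuclease, which must be provided separately. It is propagated in bacteria through a ColE1/pUC origin and selected with ampicillin via the β-lactamase gene and its native promoter. No mammalian selection marker or viral element is annotated, so it appears suited to transfection-based delivery.

The payload consists of three crRNA spacers directed against BACH1 transcripts (crBACH1-1, -2 and -3). They are expressed from repeated human U6 RNA polymerase III promoters rather than from a single promoter. In the 5,239-nt sequence record, which matches the catalogued total size, three tandem U6 units are annotated. Each is followed by two or three 36-base RfxCas13d direct repeats, spaced so that roughly spacer-length gaps lie between them. This is the pre-crRNA format that Cas13d processes into mature guides. The short "β-globin intron" fragments called between units are probably incidental matches in linker sequence. Downstream, in the same orientation, an EF-1α core promoter with partial intron A drives TagBFP. The cassette ends in a bGH polyadenylation signal and gives a blue fluorescent marker of cells that received the plasmid.

A second sequencing record of 4,831 nt is otherwise identical but shows only two U6 units. This may reflect loss of one repeat unit by recombination, although the record does not explain the difference. The plasmid is intended for Cas13d-mediated knockdown of BACH1 RNA in synthetic gene-circuit work on tunable target downregulation and collateral RNA cleavage.
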