Addgene plasmid #224787: pUC-hU6-crBACH1-array_EF1a-BFP
Purpose: BACH1 targeting crRNA array for RfxCas13d expressed from multiple hU6 promoter and reporter BFP protein expressed from EF1a promoter
Depositing lab: Gabor Balazsi. Depositing organization: Stony Brook University. Publication: Optimizing a CRISPR-Cas13d Gene Circuit for Tunable Target RNA Downregulation with Minimal Collateral RNA Cutting. Wan Y, Helenek C, Coraci D, Balazsi G. ACS Synth Biol. 2024 Oct 18;13(10):3212-3230. doi: 10.1021/acssynbio.4c00271. Epub 2024 Oct 8. PubMed 39377757.
Backbone
  Vector backbone: pSLQ5429
  Backbone manufacturer: Balazsi Lab
  Backbone size w/o insert (bp): 4341
  Total vector size (bp): 5239
  Vector type: Mammalian Expression, CRISPR, Synthetic Biology
Growth in bacteria
  Bacterial resistance: Ampicillin, 100 μg/mL
  Growth temperature: 37°C
  Growth strain: NEB Stable
  Copy number: High Copy
Gene/Insert
  Gene/Insert name: crBACH1-1, crBACH1-2, crBACH1-3,
  gRNA/shRNA sequence: GTGGTGGGATCTCAGATTTCTGT, CTGTCTCGAAATGATTTTCAGTC, CTCTGGCCTTGCCTTCTTTATGC
  Promoter: hU6
  Cloning method: Gibson Cloning
  Sequencing primers: 5′ tttaccccgcgccaccttct
Terms and licenses: Academic/Nonprofit Terms; Industry Terms: Not Available to Industry
Depositor comments: Please visit https://doi.org/10.1101/2024.05.11.593702 for bioRxiv preprint.
How to cite: pUC-hU6-crBACH1-array_EF1a-BFP was a gift from Gabor Balazsi (Addgene plasmid # 224787 ; http://n2t.net/addgene:224787 ; RRID:Addgene_224787)
